>Addgene plasmid #160243 | 4 pCOLI_A_3c_C_HIS | depositor full sequence | sequence record 310312 | 4 pCOLI_A_3c_C_HIS sequence 2880 bps
TTAGGCCACCACTTCAAGAACTCTGTAGCACCGCCTACATACCTCGCTCTGCTAATCCTGTTACCAGTGG
CTGCTGCCAGTGGCGATAAGTCGTGTCTTACCGGGTTGGACTCAAGACGATAGTTACCGGATAAGGCGCA
GCGGTCGGGCTGAACGGGGGGTTCGTGCACACAGCCCAGCTTGGAGCGAACGACCTACACCGAACTGAGA
TACCTACAGCGTGAGCTATGAGAAAGCGCCACGCTTCCCGAAGGGAGAAAGGCGGACAGGTATCCGGTAA
GCGGCAGGGTCGGAACAGGAGAGCGCACGAGGGAGCTTCCAGGGGGAAACGCCTGGTATCTTTATAGTCC
TGTCGGGTTTCGCCACCTCTGACTTGAGCGTCGATTTTTGTGATGCTCGTCAGGGGGGCGGAGCCTATGG
AAAAACGCCAGCAACGCGGCCTTTTTACGGTTCCTGGCCTTTTGCTGGCCTTTTGCTCACATGTTCTTTC
CTGCGTTATCCCCTGATTCTGTGGATAACCGTATTACCGCCTTTGAGTGAGCTGATACCGCTCGCCGCAG
CCGAACGACCGAGCGCAGCGAGTCAGTGAGCGAGGAAGCGGAAGAGCGCCTGATGCGGTATTTTCTCCTT
ACGCATCTGTGCGGTATTTCACACCGCAATGGTGCACTCTCAGTACAATCTGCTCTGATGCCGCATAGTT
AAGCCAGTATACACTCCGCTATCGCTACGTGACTGGGTCATGGCTGCGCCCCGACACCCGCCAACACCCG
CTGACGCGCCCTGACGGGCTTGTCTGCTCCCGGCATCCGCTTACAGACAAGCTGTGACCGTCTCCGGGAG
CTGCATGTGTCAGAGGTTTTCACCGTCATCACCGAAACGCGCGAGGCAGCTGCGGTAAAGCTCATCAGCG
TGGTCGTGAAGCGATTCACAGATGTCTGCCTGTTCATCCGCGTCCAGCTCGTTGAGTTTCTCCAGAAGCG
TTAATGTCTGGCTTCTGATAAAGCGGGCCATGTTAAGGGCGGTTTTTTCCTGTTTGGTCACTGATGCCTC
CGTGTAAGGGGGATTTCTGTTCATGGGGTAATGATACCGATGAAACGAGAGAGGATGCTCACGATACGGG
TTACTGATGATGAACATGCCCGGTTACTGGAACGTTGTGAGGGTAAACAACTGGCGGTATGGATGCGGCG
GGACCAGAGAAAAATCACTCAGGGTCAATGCCAGCGCTTCGTTAATACAGATGTAGGTGTTGGCACCATG
CATCGATCCCGCGAAATTAATACGACTCACTATAGGGAGACCACAACGGTTTCCCTCCGGCTCCGGAAAT
AATTTTGTTTAACTTTAAGAAGGAGACTGGATCCGAATCTAGAGCCTGCAGTCTCGACAAGCTTGGAAGC
GGATCTGGATCTGGACTGGAAGTTCTGTTCCAGGGGCCCGGTAGCCATCATCATCATCATCACCATCACT
AATAAGTCGAGAAGTACTAGAGGATGTACAACGCGTGCGCGCTGATCCGGCTGCTAACAAAGCCCGAAAG
GAAGCTGAGTTGGCTGCTGCCACCGCTGAGCAATAACTAGCATAACCCCTTGGGGCCTCTAAACGGGTCT
TGAGGGGTTTTTTGCTGAAAGGAGGAACTATATCGGGATTAGCCCGCCTAATGAGCGGGCTTTTTTTTAA
TTCCCCTATTTGTTTATTTTTCTAAATACATTCAAATATGTATCCGCTCATGAGACAATAACCCTGATAA
ATGCTTCAATAATATTGAAAAAGGAAGAGTATGAGTATTCAACATTTCCGTGTCGCCCTTATTCCCTTTT
TTGCGGCATTTTGCCTTCCTGTTTTTGCTCACCCAGAAACGCTCGTGAAAGTAAAAGACGCAGAGGACCA
ATTGGGGGCACGAGTGGGATACATAGAACTGGACTTGAATAGCGGTAAAATCCTTGAGAGTTTTCGCCCT
GAAGAGCGTTTTCCAATGATGAGCACTTTCAAAGTTCTGCTATGTGGAGCAGTATTATCCCGTGTAGATG
CGGGGCAAGAGCAACTCGGACGACGAATACACTATTCGCAGAATGACTTGGTTGAATACTCCCCAGTGAC
AGAAAAGCACCTTACGGACGGAATGACGGTAAGAGAATTATGTAGTGCCGCCATAACGATGAGTGATAAC
ACTGCGGCGAACTTACTTCTGACAACCATCGGTGGACCGAAGGAATTAACCGCTTTTTTGCACAATATGG
GAGACCATGTAACTCGCCTTGACCGTTGGGAACCAGAACTGAATGAAGCCATACCAAACGACGAGCGAGA
CACCACAATGCCTGCGGCAATGGCAACAACATTACGCAAACTATTAACTGGCGAACTACTTACTCTGGCT
TCACGGCAACAATTAATAGACTGGCTTGAAGCGGATAAAGTTGCAGGACCACTACTGCGTTCGGCACTTC
CTGCTGGCTGGTTTATTGCTGATAAATCTGGGGCAGGAGAGCGTGGTTCACGGGGTATCATTGCCGCACT
TGGACCAGATGGTAAGCCTTCCCGTATCGTAGTTATCTACACGACGGGTAGTCAGGCAACTATGGACGAA
CGAAATAGACAGATTGCTGAAATAGGGGCTTCACTGATTAAGCATTGGTAAACCGATACAATTAAAGGCT
CCTTTTGGAGCCTTTTTTTTTGGACGGACCGGTAGAAAAGATCAAAGGATCTTCTTGAGATCCTTTTTTT
CTGCGCGTAATCTGCTGCTTGCAAACAAAAAAACCACCGCTACCAGCGGTGGTTTGTTTGCCGGATCAAG
AGCTACCAACTCTTTTTCCGAAGGTAACTGGCTTCAGCAGAGCGCAGATACCAAATACTGTCCTTCTAGT
GTAGCCGTAG
Features (pLannotate 1.2.2; 12 found; start..end, strand, type, name):
    609..748     -  misc_feature   bom: basis of mobility region from pBR322
    850..1041    -  CDS            rop: Rop protein, which maintains plasmids at low copy number; rop
   1081..1191    +  CDS            mbeC (fragment): MBEC_ECOLX - Experimental evidence at protein level: Swiss-Prot protein existence level 1. Required for efficient mobilization of ColE1 plasmid and is thus essential to promote the specific transfer of the plasmid during conjugation. Probably functions by inducing DNA bending, helping the MbeA relaxase to melt the DNA around the nic site and cleave the phosphodiester bond. Binds specifically double-stranded DNA (dsDNA) containing the ColE1 oriT but does not recognize the inverted repeat (IR). From Escherichia coli.
   1278..1296    +  promoter       T7 promoter: promoter for bacteriophage T7 RNA polymerase
   1334..1356    +  RBS            RBS: efficient ribosome binding site from bacteriophage T7 gene 10 (Olins and Rangwala, 1989)
   1446..1462    +  CDS            capTEV™ (fragment): composite tag for in vivo biotinylation, TEV protease cleavage, and 6xHis tagging
   1520..1569    +  CDS            SET1 (fragment): solubility-enhancement tag derived from T7 phage gene 10B
   1577..1624    +  terminator     T7 terminator: transcription terminator for bacteriophage T7 RNA polymerase
   1689..1780    +  promoter       AmpR promoter: bla
   1781..2638    +  CDS            bla: BLAT_ECOLX - Experimental evidence at protein level: Swiss-Prot protein existence level 1. TEM-type are the most prevalent beta-lactamases in enterobacteria; they hydrolyze the beta-lactam bond in susceptible beta-lactam antibiotics, thus conferring resistance to penicillins and cephalosporins. TEM-3 and TEM-4 are capable of hydrolyzing cefotaxime and ceftazidime. TEM-5 is capable of hydrolyzing ceftazidime. TEM-6 is capable of hydrolyzing ceftazidime and aztreonam. TEM-8/CAZ-2, TEM- 16/CAZ-7 and TEM-24/CAZ-6 are markedly active against ceftazidime. IRT- 4 shows resistance to beta-lactamase in
   2645..2684    +  terminator     fd terminator: central terminator from bacteriophage fd (Otsuka and Kunisawa, 1982)
   2715..423     +  rep_origin     ori (across the origin): high-copy-number ColE1/pMB1/pBR322/pUC origin of replication
