>Addgene plasmid #160243 | 4 pCOLI_A_3c_C_HIS | addgene full sequence | sequence record 318774 | Addgene NGS Result
GGCTTCAGCAGAGCGCAGATACCAAATACTGTCCTTCTAGTGTAGCCGTAGTTAGGCCACCACTTCAAGA
ACTCTGTAGCACCGCCTACATACCTCGCTCTGCTAATCCTGTTACCAGTGGCTGCTGCCAGTGGCGATAA
GTCGTGTCTTACCGGGTTGGACTCAAGACGATAGTTGCCGGATAAGGCGCAGCGGTCGGGCTGAACGGGG
GGTTCGTGCACACAGCCCAGCTTGGAGCGAACGACCTACACCGAACTGAGATACCTACAGCGTGAGCTAT
GAGAAAGCGCCACGCTTCCCGAAGGGAGAAAGGCGGACAGGTATCCGGTAAGCGGCAGGGTCGGAACAGG
AGAGCGCACGAGGGAGCTTCCAGGGGGAAACGCCTGGTATCTTTATAGTCCTGTCGGGTTTCGCCACCTC
TGACTTGAGCGTCGATTTTTGTGATGCTCGTCAGGGGGGCGGAGCCTATGGAAAAACGCCAGCAACGCGG
CCTTTTTACGGTTCCTGGCCTTTTGCTGGCCTTTTGCTCACATGTTCTTTCCTGCGTTATCCCCTGATTC
TGTGGATAACCGTATTACCGCCTTTGAGTGAGCTGATACCGCTCGCCGCAGCCGAACGACCGAGCGCAGC
GAGTCAGTGAGCGAGGAAGCGGAAGAGCGCCTGATGCGGTATTTTCTCCTTACGCATCTGTGCGGTATTT
CACACCGCAATGGTGCACTCTCAGTACAATCTGCTCTGATGCCGCATAGTTAAGCCAGTATACACTCCGC
TATCGCTACGTGACTGGGTCATGGCTGCGCCCCGACACCCGCCAACACCCGCTGACGCGCCCTGACGGGC
TTGTCTGCTCCCGGCATCCGCTTACAGACAAGCTGTGACCGTCTCCGGGAGCTGCATGTGTCAGAGGTTT
TCACCGTCATCACCGAAACGCGCGAGGCAGCTGCGGTAAAGCTCATCAGCGTGGTCGTGAAGCGATTCAC
AGATGTCTGCCTGTTCATCCGCGTCCAGCTCGTTGAGTTTCTCCAGAAGCGTTAATGTCTGGCTTCTGAT
AAAGCGGGCCATGTTAAGGGCGGTTTTTTCCTGTTTGGTCACTGATGCCTCCGTGTAAGGGGGATTTCTG
TTCATGGGGTAATGATACCGATGAAACGAGAGAGGATGCTCACGATACGGGTTACTGATGATGAACATGC
CCGGTTACTGGAACGTTGTGAGGGTAAACAACTGGCGGTATGGATGCGGCGGGACCAGAGAAAAATCACT
CAGGGTCAATGCCAGCGCTTCGTTAATACAGATGTAGGTGTTGGCACCATGCATCGATCCCGCGAAATTA
ATACGACTCACTATAGGGAGACCACAACGGTTTCCCTCCGGCTCCGGAAATAATTTTGTTTAACTTTAAG
AAGGAGACTGGATCCGAATCTAGAGCCTGCAGTCTCGACAAGCTTGGAAGCGGATCTGGATCTGGACTGG
AAGTTCTGTTCCAGGGGCCCGGTAGCCATCATCATCATCATCACCATCACTAATAAGTCGAGAAGTACTA
GAGGATGTACAACGCGTGCGCGCTGATCCGGCTGCTAACAAAGCCCGAAAGGAAGCTGAGTTGGCTGCTG
CCACCGCTGAGCAATAACTAGCATAACCCCTTGGGGCCTCTAAACGGGTCTTGAGGGGTTTTTTGCTGAA
AGGAGGAACTATATCGGGATTAGCCCGCCTAATGAGCGGGCTTTTTTTTAATTCCCCTATTTGTTTATTT
TTCTAAATACATTCAAATATGTATCCGCTCATGAGACAATAACCCTGATAAATGCTTCAATAATATTGAA
AAAGGAAGAGTATGAGTATTCAACATTTCCGTGTCGCCCTTATTCCCTTTTTTGCGGCATTTTGCCTTCC
TGTTTTTGCTCACCCAGAAACGCTCGTGAAAGTAAAAGACGCAGAGGACCAATTGGGGGCACGAGTGGGA
TACATAGAACTGGACTTGAATAGCGGTAAAATCCTTGAGAGTTTTCGCCCTGAAGAGCGTTTTCCAATGA
TGAGCACTTTCAAAGTTCTGCTATGTGGAGCAGTATTATCCCGTGTAGATGCGGGGCAAGAGCAACTCGG
ACGACGAATACACTATTCGCAGAATGACTTGGTTGAATACTCCCCAGTGACAGAAAAGCACCTTACGGAC
GGAATGACGGTAAGAGAATTATGTAGTGCCGCCATAACGATGAGTGATAACACTGCGGCGAACTTACTTC
TGACAACCATCGGTGGACCGAAGGAATTAACCGCTTTTTTGCACAATATGGGAGACCATGTAACTCGCCT
TGACCGTTGGGAACCAGAACTGAATGAAGCCATACCAAACGACGAGCGAGACACCACAATGCCTGCGGCA
ATGGCAACAACATTACGCAAACTATTAACTGGCGAACTACTTACTCTGGCTTCACGGCAACAATTAATAG
ACTGGCTTGAAGCGGATAAAGTTGCAGGACCACTACTGCGTTCGGCACTTCCTGCTGGCTGGTTTATTGC
TGATAAATCTGGGGCAGGAGAGCGTGGTTCACGGGGTATCATTGCCGCACTTGGACCAGATGGTAAGCCT
TCCCGTATCGTAGTTATCTACACGACGGGTAGTCAGGCAACTATGGACGAACGAAATAGACAGATTGCTG
AAATAGGGGCTTCACTGATTAAGCATTGGTAAACCGATACAATTAAAGGCTCCTTTTGGAGCCTTTTTTT
TTGGACGGACCGGTAGAAAAGATCAAAGGATCTTCTTGAGATCCTTTTTTTCTGCGCGTAATCTGCTGCT
TGCAAACAAAAAAACCACCGCTACCAGCGGTGGTTTGTTTGCCGGATCAAGAGCTACCAACTCTTTTTCC
GAAGGTAACT
Features (pLannotate 1.2.2; 12 found; start..end, strand, type, name):
    660..799     -  misc_feature   bom: basis of mobility region from pBR322
    901..1092    -  CDS            rop: Rop protein, which maintains plasmids at low copy number; rop
   1132..1242    +  CDS            mbeC (fragment): MBEC_ECOLX - Experimental evidence at protein level: Swiss-Prot protein existence level 1. Required for efficient mobilization of ColE1 plasmid and is thus essential to promote the specific transfer of the plasmid during conjugation. Probably functions by inducing DNA bending, helping the MbeA relaxase to melt the DNA around the nic site and cleave the phosphodiester bond. Binds specifically double-stranded DNA (dsDNA) containing the ColE1 oriT but does not recognize the inverted repeat (IR). From Escherichia coli.
   1329..1347    +  promoter       T7 promoter: promoter for bacteriophage T7 RNA polymerase
   1385..1407    +  RBS            RBS: efficient ribosome binding site from bacteriophage T7 gene 10 (Olins and Rangwala, 1989)
   1497..1513    +  CDS            capTEV™ (fragment): composite tag for in vivo biotinylation, TEV protease cleavage, and 6xHis tagging
   1571..1620    +  CDS            SET1 (fragment): solubility-enhancement tag derived from T7 phage gene 10B
   1628..1675    +  terminator     T7 terminator: transcription terminator for bacteriophage T7 RNA polymerase
   1740..1831    +  promoter       AmpR promoter: bla
   1832..2689    +  CDS            bla: BLAT_ECOLX - Experimental evidence at protein level: Swiss-Prot protein existence level 1. TEM-type are the most prevalent beta-lactamases in enterobacteria; they hydrolyze the beta-lactam bond in susceptible beta-lactam antibiotics, thus conferring resistance to penicillins and cephalosporins. TEM-3 and TEM-4 are capable of hydrolyzing cefotaxime and ceftazidime. TEM-5 is capable of hydrolyzing ceftazidime. TEM-6 is capable of hydrolyzing ceftazidime and aztreonam. TEM-8/CAZ-2, TEM- 16/CAZ-7 and TEM-24/CAZ-6 are markedly active against ceftazidime. IRT- 4 shows resistance to beta-lactamase in
   2696..2735    +  terminator     fd terminator: central terminator from bacteriophage fd (Otsuka and Kunisawa, 1982)
   2766..474     +  rep_origin     ori (across the origin): high-copy-number ColE1/pMB1/pBR322/pUC origin of replication
