[The description below was written by a language model from this plasmid's Addgene catalogue record and pLannotate feature annotations shown in this document.]
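Description:
4 pCOLI_A_3c_C_HIS is an empty bacterial expression backbone of 2,880 bp from the InteBac suite, a set of matched vectors for bacterial and baculovirus expression. It derives from pST50Trc, modified with a custom multiple cloning site shared across the suite and a C-terminal 8xHis tag that can be removed with 3C protease. The plasmid replicates in E. coli from a ColE1/pMB1-type origin. It also retains the rop gene and the pBR322 bom region, along with a short mbeC remnant. Rop restrains copy number, which fits the catalogue listing as low copy even though the annotation software gives the origin a generic "high-copy" label. Selection is by ampicillin through a TEM beta-lactamase gene with its own promoter, followed by an fd phage terminator.

The expression cassette is compact: a T7 promoter, the efficient ribosome binding site from phage T7 gene 10, the cloning region with the tag, and a T7 terminator. Expression therefore requires a host that supplies T7 RNA polymerase. No lac operator or lacI gene is annotated. The 3C site and 8xHis tag are not annotated as such. The short "capTEV" fragment hit in that region probably reflects the histidine run, and the "SET1" fragment just upstream of the terminator is likely phage T7-derived flanking sequence rather than a functional solubility tag.

A gene of interest is inserted by Gibson assembly after the vector is linearised with BamHI and HindIII, using the suite's standard primer overhangs. The resulting protein carries a cleavable His tag for affinity purification. The depositor and sequencing-derived records are the same length and show the same features, offset only in their start coordinate.
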