Addgene plasmid #160243: 4 pCOLI_A_3c_C_HIS
Purpose: (Empty Backbone) C-term 8xHis 3C cleavable Amp resistant bacterial expression vector
Depositing lab: John Weir. Depositing organization: Friedrich Miescher Laboratory. Publication: InteBac - An integrated bacterial and baculovirus expression vector suite. Altmannova V, Blaha A, Astrinidis S, Reichle H, Weir JR. Protein Sci. 2020 Sep 21. doi: 10.1002/pro.3957. PubMed 32955754.
Backbone
  Vector backbone: pST50Trc
  Modifications to backbone: Custom MCS added to the vector for full compatibility within the InteBac system. C-terminal 3C cleavable 8xHis tagged added.
  Vector type: Bacterial Expression
  Promoter: T7
  Tag / fusion protein: 8xHis (C terminal on backbone)
Growth in bacteria
  Bacterial resistance: Ampicillin, 100 μg/mL
  Growth temperature: 37°C
  Growth strain: DH5alpha
  Copy number: Low Copy
Gene/Insert
  Cloning method: Gibson Cloning
  Sequencing primers: 5′ T7_fwd; 3′ T7_rev
Terms and licenses: Academic/Nonprofit Terms; Industry Terms: Not Available to Industry
Depositor comments: Linearise vector with BamHI and HindIII, clone gene of interest in using COLI_Fwd and Tag_Rev primers using Gibson assembly, according to InteBac suite instructions.
How to cite: 4 pCOLI_A_3c_C_HIS was a gift from John Weir (Addgene plasmid # 160243 ; http://n2t.net/addgene:160243 ; RRID:Addgene_160243)
